LOCUS       Exported 7071 bp ds-DNA circular SYN 20-JAN-2022
DEFINITION  ER protein alpha-1-antitrypsin containing E342K mutation (ATZ
            mutant) fused to blue fluorescence protein (BFP) tag protein, an HA
            tag and the eleventh beta-strand of GFP.
ACCESSION   .
VERSION     .
KEYWORDS    pATZ-BFP-HA-GFP11
SOURCE      synthetic DNA construct
  ORGANISM  synthetic DNA construct
REFERENCE   1 (bases 1 to 7071)
  TITLE     ER-misfolded proteins become sequestered with mitochondria and
            impair mitochondrial function
  JOURNAL   Unpublished
REFERENCE   2 (bases 1 to 7071)
  AUTHORS   .
  TITLE     Direct Submission
  JOURNAL   Exported Jan 20, 2022 from SnapGene Server 1.1.58
            http://www.snapgene.com
FEATURES             Location/Qualifiers
     source          1..7071
                     /organism="synthetic DNA construct"
                     /mol_type="other DNA"
     promoter        66..423
                     /label=SV40 promoter
                     /note="SV40 enhancer and early promoter"
     primer_bind     complement(89..109)
                     /label=pBABE 3'
                     /note="SV40 enhancer, reverse primer for pBABE vectors"
     rep_origin      274..409
                     /label=SV40 ori
                     /note="SV40 origin of replication"
     primer_bind     336..355
                     /label=SV40pro-F
                     /note="SV40 promoter/origin, forward primer"
     CDS             454..1491
                     /codon_start=1
                     /product="hygromycin B phosphotransferase"
                     /label=HygR
                     /note="confers resistance to hygromycin"
                     /translation="MKKPELTATSVEKFLIEKFDSVSDLMQLSEGEESRAFSFDVGGRG
                     YVLRVNSCADGFYKDRYVYRHFASAALPIPEVLDIGEFSESLTYCISRRAQGVTLQDLP
                     ETELPAVLQPVAEAMDAIAAADLSQTSGFGPFGPQGIGQYTTWRDFICAIADPHVYHWQ
                     TVMDDTVSASVAQALDELMLWAEDCPEVRHLVHADFGSNNVLTDNGRITAVIDWSEAMF
                     GDSQYEVANIFFWRPWLACMEQQTRYFERRHPELAGSPRLRAYMLRIGLDQLYQSLVDG
                     NFDDAAWAQGRCDAIVRSGAGTVGRTQIARRSAAVWTDGCVEVLADSGNRRPSTRPRAK
                     EVGRV"
     RBS             1470..1478
                     /label=Shine-Dalgarno sequence
                     /note="full consensus sequence for ribosome-binding sites
                     upstream of start codons in E. coli; complementary to a
                     region in the 3' end of the 16S rRNA (Chen et al., 1994)"
     polyA_signal    1515..1563
                     /note="synthetic polyadenylation signal"
     primer_bind     complement(1719..1736)
                     /label=L4440
                     /note="L4440 vector, forward primer"
     rep_origin      complement(1890..2478)
                     /direction=LEFT
                     /label=ori
                     /note="high-copy-number ColE1/pMB1/pBR322/pUC origin of
                     replication"
     primer_bind     complement(1970..1989)
                     /label=pBR322ori-F
                     /note="pBR322 origin, forward primer"
     CDS             complement(2678..3538)
                     /codon_start=1
                     /product="beta-lactamase"
                     /label=AmpR
                     /note="confers resistance to ampicillin, carbenicillin, and
                     related antibiotics"
                     /translation="MSIQHFRVALIPFFAAFCLPVFAHPETLVKVKDAEDQLGARVGYI
                     ELDLNSGKILESFRPEERFPMMSTFKVLLCGAVLSRIDAGQEQLGRRIHYSQNDLVEYS
                     PVTEKHLTDGMTVRELCSAAITMSDNTAANLLLTTIGGPKELTAFLHNMGDHVTRLDRW
                     EPELNEAIPNDERDTTMPVAMATTLRKLLTGELLTLASRQQLIDWMEADKVAGPLLRSA
                     LPAGWFIADKSGAGERGSRGIIAALGPDGKPSRIVVIYTTGSQATMDERNRQIAEIGAS
                     LIKHW"
     polyA_signal    3643..3691
                     /note="synthetic polyadenylation signal"
     misc_feature    3705..3796
                     /label=pause site
                     /note="RNA polymerase II transcriptional pause signal from
                     the human alpha-2 globin gene"
     primer_bind     3745..3764
                     /label=RVprimer3
                     /note="pGL3 vector, forward primer"
     enhancer        3947..4326
                     /label=CMV enhancer
                     /note="human cytomegalovirus immediate early enhancer"
     promoter        4327..4530
                     /label=CMV promoter
                     /note="human cytomegalovirus (CMV) immediate early
                     promoter"
     primer_bind     4481..4501
                     /label=CMV-F
                     /note="Human CMV immediate early promoter, forward primer"
     primer_bind     4527..4551
                     /label=LNCX
                     /note="Human CMV promoter, forward primer"
     CDS             5852..6550
                     /codon_start=1
                     /product="monomeric blue fluorescent protein"
                     /label=TagBFP
                     /note="mammalian codon-optimized"
                     /translation="MSELIKENMHMKLYMEGTVDNHHFKCTSEGEGKPYEGTQTMRIKV
                     VEGGPLPFAFDILATSFLYGSKTFINHTQGIPDFFKQSFPEGFTWERVTTYEDGGVLTA
                     TQDTSLQDGCLIYNVKIRGVNFTSNGPVMQKKTLGWEAFTETLYPADGGLEGRNDMALK
                     LVGGSHLIANIKTTYRSKKPAKNLKMPGVYYVDYRLERIKEANNETYVEQHEVAVARYC
                     DLPSKLGHKLN"
     misc_feature    6551..6616
                     /label=MCS
                     /note="multiple cloning site"
     CDS             6662..6688
                     /codon_start=1
                     /product="HA (human influenza hemagglutinin) epitope tag"
                     /label=HA
                     /translation="YPYDVPDYA"
     CDS             6728..6775
                     /codon_start=1
                     /product="11th beta-strand of superfolder GFP"
                     /label=GFP11
                     /note="associates with GFP(1-10), consisting of the first
                     10 beta-strands, to reconstitute fluorescent GFP (Cabantous
                     et al., 2005; Kamiyama et al., 2016)"
                     /translation="RDHMVLHEYVNAAGIT"
     polyA_signal    6822..6943
                     /label=SV40 poly(A) signal
                     /note="SV40 polyadenylation signal"
     primer_bind     complement(6833..6852)
                     /label=EBV-rev
                     /note="SV40 polyA terminator, reverse primer"
     primer_bind     6887..6906
                     /label=SV40pA-R
                     /note="SV40 polyA, reverse primer"
ORIGIN
        1 ccgctgatct gcgcagcacc atggcctgaa ataacctctg aaagaggaac ttggttagct
       61 accttctgag gcggaaagaa ccagctgtgg aatgtgtgtc agttagggtg tggaaagtcc
      121 ccaggctccc cagcaggcag aagtatgcaa agcatgcatc tcaattagtc agcaaccagg
      181 tgtggaaagt ccccaggctc cccagcaggc agaagtatgc aaagcatgca tctcaattag
      241 tcagcaacca tagtcccgcc cctaactccg cccatcccgc ccctaactcc gcccagttcc
      301 gcccattctc cgccccatgg ctgactaatt ttttttattt atgcagaggc cgaggccgcc
      361 tctgcctctg agctattcca gaagtagtga ggaggctttt ttggaggcct aggcttttgc
      421 aaaaagctcg attcttctga cactagcgcc accatgaaga agcccgaact caccgctacc
      481 agcgttgaaa aatttctcat cgagaagttc gacagtgtga gcgacctgat gcagttgtcg
      541 gagggcgaag agagccgagc cttcagcttc gatgtcggcg gacgcggcta tgtactgcgg
      601 gtgaatagct gcgctgatgg cttctacaaa gaccgctacg tgtaccgcca cttcgccagc
      661 gctgcactac ccatccccga agtgttggac atcggcgagt tcagcgagag cctgacatac
      721 tgcatcagta gacgcgccca aggcgttact ctccaagacc tccccgaaac agagctgcct
      781 gctgtgttac agcctgtcgc cgaagctatg gatgctattg ccgccgccga cctcagtcaa
      841 accagcggct tcggcccatt cgggccccaa ggcatcggcc agtacacaac ctggcgggat
      901 ttcatttgcg ccattgctga tccccatgtc taccactggc agaccgtgat ggacgacacc
      961 gtgtccgcca gcgtagctca agccctggac gaactgatgc tgtgggccga agactgtccc
     1021 gaggtgcgcc acctcgtcca tgccgacttc ggcagcaaca acgtcctgac cgacaacggc
     1081 cgcatcaccg ccgtaatcga ctggtccgaa gctatgttcg gggacagtca gtacgaggtg
     1141 gccaacatct tcttctggcg gccctggctg gcttgcatgg agcagcagac tcgctacttc
     1201 gagcgccggc atcccgagct ggccggcagc cctcgtctgc gagcctacat gctgcgcatc
     1261 ggcctggatc agctctacca gagcctcgtg gacggcaact tcgacgatgc tgcctgggct
     1321 caaggccgct gcgatgccat cgtccgcagc ggggccggca ccgtcggtcg cacacaaatc
     1381 gctcgccgga gcgcagccgt atggaccgac ggctgcgtcg aggtgctggc cgacagcggc
     1441 aaccgccggc ccagtacacg accgcgcgct aaggaggtag gtcgagttta aactctagaa
     1501 ccggtcatgg ccgcaataaa atatctttat tttcattaca tctgtgtgtt ggttttttgt
     1561 gtgttcgaac tagatgctgt cgaccgatgc ccttgagagc cttcaaccca gtcagctcct
     1621 tccggtgggc gcggggcatg actatcgtcg ccgcacttat gactgtcttc tttatcatgc
     1681 aactcgtagg acaggtgccg gcagcgctct tccgcttcct cgctcactga ctcgctgcgc
     1741 tcggtcgttc ggctgcggcg agcggtatca gctcactcaa aggcggtaat acggttatcc
     1801 acagaatcag gggataacgc aggaaagaac atgtgagcaa aaggccagca aaaggccagg
     1861 aaccgtaaaa aggccgcgtt gctggcgttt ttccataggc tccgcccccc tgacgagcat
     1921 cacaaaaatc gacgctcaag tcagaggtgg cgaaacccga caggactata aagataccag
     1981 gcgtttcccc ctggaagctc cctcgtgcgc tctcctgttc cgaccctgcc gcttaccgga
     2041 tacctgtccg cctttctccc ttcgggaagc gtggcgcttt ctcatagctc acgctgtagg
     2101 tatctcagtt cggtgtaggt cgttcgctcc aagctgggct gtgtgcacga accccccgtt
     2161 cagcccgacc gctgcgcctt atccggtaac tatcgtcttg agtccaaccc ggtaagacac
     2221 gacttatcgc cactggcagc agccactggt aacaggatta gcagagcgag gtatgtaggc
     2281 ggtgctacag agttcttgaa gtggtggcct aactacggct acactagaag aacagtattt
     2341 ggtatctgcg ctctgctgaa gccagttacc ttcggaaaaa gagttggtag ctcttgatcc
     2401 ggcaaacaaa ccaccgctgg tagcggtggt ttttttgttt gcaagcagca gattacgcgc
     2461 agaaaaaaag gatctcaaga agatcctttg atcttttcta cggggtctga cgctcagtgg
     2521 aacgaaaact cacgttaagg gattttggtc atgagattat caaaaaggat cttcacctag
     2581 atccttttaa attaaaaatg aagttttaaa tcaatctaaa gtatatatga gtaaacttgg
     2641 tctgacagcg gccgcaaatg ctaaaccact gcagtggtta ccagtgcttg atcagtgagg
     2701 caccgatctc agcgatctgc ctatttcgtt cgtccatagt ggcctgactc cccgtcgtgt
     2761 agatcactac gattcgtgag ggcttaccat caggccccag cgcagcaatg atgccgcgag
     2821 agccgcgttc accggccccc gatttgtcag caatgaacca gccagcaggg agggccgagc
     2881 gaagaagtgg tcctgctact ttgtccgcct ccatccagtc tatgagctgc tgtcgtgatg
     2941 ctagagtaag aagttcgcca gtgagtagtt tccgaagagt tgtggccatt gctactggca
     3001 tcgtggtatc acgctcgtcg ttcggtatgg cttcgttcaa ctctggttcc cagcggtcaa
     3061 gccgggtcac atgatcaccc atattatgaa gaaatgcagt cagctcctta gggcctccga
     3121 tcgttgtcag aagtaagttg gccgcggtgt tgtcgctcat ggtaatggca gcactacaca
     3181 attctcttac cgtcatgcca tccgtaagat gcttttccgt gaccggcgag tactcaacca
     3241 agtcgttttg tgagtagtgt atacggcgac caagctgctc ttgcccggcg tctatacggg
     3301 acaacaccgc gccacatagc agtactttga aagtgctcat catcgggaat cgttcttcgg
     3361 ggcggaaaga ctcaaggatc ttgccgctat tgagatccag ttcgatatag cccactcttg
     3421 cacccagttg atcttcagca tcttttactt tcaccagcgt ttcggggtgt gcaaaaacag
     3481 gcaagcaaaa tgccgcaaag aagggaatga gtgcgacacg aaaatgttgg atgctcatac
     3541 tcgtcctttt tcaatattat tgaagcattt atcagggtta ctagtacgtc tctcaaggat
     3601 aagtaagtaa tattaaggta cgggaggtat tggacaggcc gcaataaaat atctttattt
     3661 tcattacatc tgtgtgttgg ttttttgtgt gaatcgatag tactaacata cgctctccat
     3721 caaaacaaaa cgaaacaaaa caaactagca aaataggctg tccccagtgc aagtgcaggt
     3781 gccagaacat ttctctggcc taactggcct caatattggc cattagccat attattcatt
     3841 ggttatatag cataaatcaa tattggctat tggccattgc atacgttgta tctatatcat
     3901 aatatgtaca tttatattgg ctcatgtcca atatgaccgc catgttggca ttgattattg
     3961 actagttatt aatagtaatc aattacgggg tcattagttc atagcccata tatggagttc
     4021 cgcgttacat aacttacggt aaatggcccg cctggctgac cgcccaacga cccccgccca
     4081 ttgacgtcaa taatgacgta tgttcccata gtaacgccaa tagggacttt ccattgacgt
     4141 caatgggtgg agtatttacg gtaaactgcc cacttggcag tacatcaagt gtatcatatg
     4201 ccaagtccgc cccctattga cgtcaatgac ggtaaatggc ccgcctggca ttatgcccag
     4261 tacatgacct tacgggactt tcctacttgg cagtacatct acgtattagt catcgctatt
     4321 accatggtga tgcggttttg gcagtacacc aatgggcgtg gatagcggtt tgactcacgg
     4381 ggatttccaa gtctccaccc cattgacgtc aatgggagtt tgttttggca ccaaaatcaa
     4441 cgggactttc caaaatgtcg taataacccc gccccgttga cgcaaatggg cggtaggcgt
     4501 gtacggtggg aggtctatat aagcagagct cgtttagtga accgtcagat cactagaagc
     4561 ttcgatgccg tcttctgtct cgtggggcat cctcctgctg gcaggcctgt gctgcctggt
     4621 ccctgtctcc ctggctgagg atccccaggg agatgctgcc cagaagacag atacatccca
     4681 ccatgatcag gatcacccaa ccttcaacaa gatcaccccc aacctggctg agttcgcctt
     4741 cagcctatac cgccagctgg cacaccagtc caacagcacc aatatcttct tctccccagt
     4801 gagcatcgct acagcctttg caatgctctc cctggggacc aaggctgaca ctcacgatga
     4861 aatcctggag ggcctgaatt tcaacctcac ggagattccg gaggctcaga tccatgaagg
     4921 cttccaggaa ctcctccgta ccctcaacca gccagacagc cagctccagc tgaccaccgg
     4981 caatggcctg ttcctcagcg agggcctgaa gctagtggat aagtttttgg aggatgttaa
     5041 aaagttgtac cactcagaag ccttcactgt caacttcggg gacaccgaag aggccaagaa
     5101 acagatcaac gattacgtgg agaagggtac tcaagggaaa attgtggatt tggtcaagga
     5161 gcttgacaga gacacagttt ttgctctggt gaattacatc ttctttaaag gcaaatggga
     5221 gagacccttt gaagtcaagg acaccgagga agaggacttc cacgtggacc aggtgaccac
     5281 cgtgaaggtg cctatgatga agcgtttagg catgtttaac atccagcact gtaagaagct
     5341 gtccagctgg gtgctgctga tgaaatacct gggcaatgcc accgccatct tcttcctgcc
     5401 tgatgagggg aaactacagc acctggaaaa tgaactcacc cacgatatca tcaccaagtt
     5461 cctggaaaat gaagacagaa ggtctgccag cttacattta cccaaactgt ccattactgg
     5521 aacctatgat ctgaagagcg tcctgggtca actgggcatc actaaggtct tcagcaatgg
     5581 ggctgacctc tccggggtca cagaggaggc acccctgaag ctctccaagg ccgtgcataa
     5641 ggctgtgctg accatcgaca agaaagggac tgaagctgct ggggccatgt ttttagaggc
     5701 catacccatg tctatccccc ccgaggtcaa gttcaacaaa ccctttgtct tcttaatgat
     5761 tgaacaaaat accaagtctc ccctcttcat gggaaaagtg gtgaatccca cccaaaaacc
     5821 cgggggatcg ggtgacggtc cggtcgccac catgagcgag ctgattaagg agaacatgca
     5881 catgaagctg tacatggagg gcaccgtgga caaccatcac ttcaagtgca catccgaggg
     5941 cgaaggcaag ccctacgagg gcacccagac catgagaatc aaggtggtcg agggcggccc
     6001 tctccccttc gccttcgaca tcctggctac tagcttcctc tacggcagca agaccttcat
     6061 caaccacacc cagggcatcc ccgacttctt caagcagtcc ttccctgagg gcttcacatg
     6121 ggagagagtc accacatacg aagacggggg cgtgctgacc gctacccagg acaccagcct
     6181 ccaggacggc tgcctcatct acaacgtcaa gatcagaggg gtgaacttca catccaacgg
     6241 ccctgtgatg cagaagaaaa cactcggctg ggaggccttc accgagacgc tgtaccccgc
     6301 tgacggcggc ctggaaggca gaaacgacat ggccctgaag ctcgtgggcg ggagccatct
     6361 gatcgcaaac atcaagacca catatagatc caagaaaccc gctaagaacc tcaagatgcc
     6421 tggcgtctac tatgtggact acagactgga aagaatcaag gaggccaaca acgagaccta
     6481 cgtcgagcag cacgaggtgg cagtggccag atactgcgac ctccctagca aactggggca
     6541 caagcttaat tccggactca gatctcgagc tcaagcttcg aattctgcag tcgacggtac
     6601 cgcgggcccg ggatccaccg gatctagacc cgggggatcg ggtgacggtc cggtcgccac
     6661 ctacccatac gatgttccag attacgctgg tcgacggatc ggtggtggtt ctggaggcgg
     6721 ttctatgaga gatcatatgg ttttgcatga atatgttaat gctgctggta ttacttaata
     6781 attctagagt cggggcggcc ggccgcttcg agcagacatg ataagataca ttgatgagtt
     6841 tggacaaacc acaactagaa tgcagtgaaa aaaatgcttt atttgtgaaa tttgtgatgc
     6901 tattgcttta tttgtaacca ttataagctg caataaacaa gttaacaaca acaattgcat
     6961 tcattttatg tttcaggttc agggggaggt gtgggaggtt ttttaaagca agtaaaacct
     7021 ctacaaatgt ggtaaaatcg ataaggatcc gtttgcgtat tgggcgctct t
//
