[The description below was written by a language model from this plasmid's Addgene catalogue record and the feature table of its GenBank file.]
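Description:
pATZ-BFP-HA-GFP11 is a 7.1 kb mammalian expression plasmid built on the phFluc-WT backbone, which shows pGL-type reporter vector features. It is maintained in E. coli through a high-copy ColE1/pUC-type origin and an ampicillin resistance gene (beta-lactamase). For selection in mammalian cells it carries a hygromycin B phosphotransferase cassette driven by the SV40 enhancer/early promoter, which also contains the SV40 origin, and terminated by a synthetic polyadenylation signal. A second synthetic poly(A) signal and an RNA polymerase II transcriptional pause site from the human alpha-2 globin gene lie upstream of the expression cassette, an arrangement that limits read-through transcription from the backbone.

The payload is driven by the human CMV immediate early enhancer and promoter and ends at an SV40 poly(A) signal. It encodes human alpha-1-antitrypsin (SERPINA1) carrying the E342K substitution, the Z variant (ATZ), described in the record as an ER protein. The antitrypsin coding region is not annotated in the feature table, but the unannotated stretch between the CMV promoter and TagBFP is where it would be expected to lie. C-terminal to it come mammalian codon-optimized monomeric TagBFP, a short multiple cloning site, an HA epitope tag and GFP11, the eleventh beta-strand of superfolder GFP. TagBFP allows direct visualisation of the fusion and HA allows antibody detection. GFP11 is non-fluorescent by itself and reconstitutes green fluorescence only when it meets GFP(1-10), so it can report whether the fusion reaches a compartment where that fragment is expressed. The associated study examined the sequestration of ER-misfolded proteins with mitochondria and the resulting impairment of mitochondrial function.
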