Addgene plasmid #177721: pATZ-BFP-HA-GFP11
Purpose: ER protein alpha-1-antitrypsin containing E342K mutation (ATZ mutant) fused to blue fluorescence protein (BFP) tag protein, an HA tag and the eleventh β-strand of GFP
Depositing lab: Erik Böttger. Publication: ER-misfolded proteins become sequestered with mitochondria and impair mitochondrial function. Cortes Sanchon A, Santhosh Kumar H, Mantovani M, Osinnii I, Mateos JM, Kaech A, Shcherbakov D, Akbergenov R, Bottger EC. Commun Biol. 2021 Dec 2;4(1):1350. doi: 10.1038/s42003-021-02873-w. PubMed 34857875.
Backbone
  Vector backbone: phFluc-WT
  Backbone manufacturer: Addgene #177714
  Vector type: Mammalian Expression, Bacterial Expression
  Selectable markers: Hygromycin
Growth in bacteria
  Bacterial resistance: Ampicillin, 100 μg/mL
  Growth temperature: 37°C
  Growth strain: DH5alpha
  Copy number: High Copy
Gene/Insert
  Gene/Insert name: alpha-1-antitrypsin (alt name: AT)
  Species: H. sapiens (human)
  Insert size (bp): 2214
  Mutation: E342K (ATZ mutant)
  Entrez Gene: SERPINA1 (a.k.a. A1A, A1AT, AAT, PI, PI1, PRO2275, alpha1AT, nNIF)
  Tag / fusion protein: TagBFP (C terminal on insert); HA (C terminal on insert); GFP11 (C terminal on insert)
Terms and licenses: Academic/Nonprofit Terms; Industry Terms: Not Available to Industry
How to cite: pATZ-BFP-HA-GFP11 was a gift from Erik Böttger (Addgene plasmid # 177721 ; http://n2t.net/addgene:177721 ; RRID:Addgene_177721)
